Addgene plasmid #104486: pcDNA-Flag-Kdm4b-pA
Purpose: Express mouse Kdm4b in mammalian cells. It has a T7 promoter for in vitro transcription. Since polyA is encoded on the vector, polyA-tailing is unnecessary.
Depositing lab: Yi Zhang. Depositing organization: Boston Children's Hospital. Publication: Genomic imprinting of Xist by maternal H3K27me3. Inoue A, Jiang L, Lu F, Zhang Y. Genes Dev. 2017 Oct 1;31(19):1927-1932. doi: 10.1101/gad.304113.117. PubMed 29089420.
Backbone
  Vector backbone: pcDNA3.1
  Vector type: Mammalian Expression
Growth in bacteria
  Bacterial resistance: Ampicillin, 100 μg/mL
  Growth temperature: 37°C
  Growth strain: DH5alpha
  Copy number: High Copy
Gene/Insert
  Gene/Insert name: Kdm4b (alt name: Jmjd2b)
  Species: M. musculus (mouse)
  Entrez Gene: Kdm4b (a.k.a. 4732474L06Rik, Jmjd2b)
  Tag / fusion protein: Flag epitope tag (N terminal on insert)
Terms and licenses: Academic/Nonprofit Terms; Industry Terms: Not Available to Industry
How to cite: pcDNA-Flag-Kdm4b-pA was a gift from Yi Zhang (Addgene plasmid # 104486 ; http://n2t.net/addgene:104486 ; RRID:Addgene_104486)
