[The description below was written by a language model from this plasmid's Addgene catalogue record and pLannotate feature annotations shown in this document.]
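Description:
pcDNA-Flag-Kdm4b-pA is a mammalian expression plasmid of about 8.9 kb built on the pcDNA3.1 backbone. It carries mouse Kdm4b (also called Jmjd2b) with an N-terminal Flag epitope tag. It is propagated in E. coli from a high-copy ColE1/pUC-type origin under ampicillin selection (AmpR with its own promoter), and it also retains an f1 origin. For selection in mammalian cells, the backbone has an SV40 early promoter driving the neomycin/kanamycin phosphotransferase gene, followed by an SV40 polyadenylation signal.

The open reading frame sits downstream of the CMV immediate-early enhancer and promoter, with a T7 promoter placed between the CMV promoter and the Flag sequence. The same plasmid can therefore drive expression in transfected mammalian cells or serve as a template for in vitro transcription with T7 RNA polymerase. According to the catalogue entry, a poly(A) stretch is encoded on the vector after the insert, so transcripts made in vitro need no separate tailing step. This stretch is not annotated as its own feature, but it presumably lies in the region between the end of the coding sequence and the bGH polyadenylation signal, which terminates CMV-driven transcripts in cells. The automated annotation matched the insert to the human KDM4B protein entry, whereas the catalogue gives the species as mouse. The match reflects homology. KDM4B is a JmjC-family histone demethylase acting on trimethylated H3 lysine 9. Several short annotated fragments (HIV LTR, TEF1 promoter, ble, lacI) look like incidental matches rather than functional parts. The associated publication concerns genomic imprinting of Xist by maternal H3K27me3, but the record does not describe how the plasmid was used in that work.
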