Features (pLannotate 1.2.2; 22 found; start..end, strand, type, name):
    103..482     +  enhancer       CMV enhancer: human cytomegalovirus immediate early enhancer
    483..686     +  promoter       CMV promoter: human cytomegalovirus (CMV) immediate early promoter
    682..715     +  LTR            5' LTR (truncated) (fragment): truncated 5' long terminal repeat (LTR) from HIV-1
    731..749     +  promoter       T7 promoter: promoter for bacteriophage T7 RNA polymerase
    778..798     +  CDS            3xFLAG (fragment): three tandem FLAG® epitope tags
    836..4093    +  CDS            KDM4B: KDM4B_HUMAN - Also known as JHDM3B, JMJD2B, KIAA0876. Experimental evidence at protein level: Swiss-Prot protein existence level 1. Histone demethylase that specifically demethylates 'Lys-9' of histone H3, thereby playing a role in histone code. Does not demethylate histone H3 'Lys-4', H3 'Lys-27', H3 'Lys-36' nor H4 'Lys- 20'. Only able to demethylate trimethylated H3 'Lys-9', with a weaker activity than KDM4A, KDM4C and KDM4D. Demethylation of Lys residue generates formaldehyde and succinate. From Homo sapiens (Human).
   4162..4183    +  promoter       TEF1 promoter (fragment): S. cerevisiae TEF1; promoter for EF-1α
   4397..4621    +  polyA_signal   bGH poly(A) signal: bovine growth hormone polyadenylation signal
   4625..4646    +  promoter       SV40 promoter (fragment): SV40 enhancer and early promoter
   4667..5095    +  rep_origin     f1 ori (sequence partly withheld): f1 bacteriophage origin of replication; arrow indicates direction of (+) strand synthesis
   5109..5438    +  promoter       SV40 promoter: SV40 enhancer and early promoter
   5505..6296    +  CDS            neo: KKA2_KLEPN - Also known as kan, nptII. Experimental evidence at protein level: Swiss-Prot protein existence level 1. Resistance to kanamycin, neomycin, paromomycin, ribostamycin, butirosin and gentamicin B. From Klebsiella pneumoniae.
   6322..6480    +  CDS            ble (fragment): BLE_KLEPN - Experimental evidence at protein level: Swiss-Prot protein existence level 1. Binding protein with a strong affinity to the bleomycin family of antibiotics. Binds to CL990; an antimitotic-antibiotic compound. From Klebsiella pneumoniae.
   6475..6596    +  polyA_signal   SV40 poly(A) signal: SV40 polyadenylation signal
   6669..6685    -  protein_bind   lac operator: The lac repressor binds to the lac operator to inhibit transcription in E. coli. This inhibition can be relieved by adding lactose or isopropyl-β-D-thiogalactopyranoside (IPTG). lac repressor encoded by lacI
   6693..6723    -  promoter       lac promoter: promoter for the E. coli lac operon
   6738..6759    -  protein_bind   CAP binding site: CAP binding activates transcription in the presence of cAMP. E. coli catabolite activator protein
   6772..6864    -  CDS            lacI (fragment): lac repressor; lacI; The lac repressor binds to the lac operator to inhibit transcription in E. coli. This inhibition can be relieved by adding lactose or isopropyl-β-D-thiogalactopyranoside (IPTG).
   7047..7635    -  rep_origin     ori: high-copy-number ColE1/pMB1/pBR322/pUC origin of replication
   7806..8666    -  CDS            AmpR: β-lactamase; bla; confers resistance to ampicillin, carbenicillin, and related antibiotics
   8667..8771    -  promoter       AmpR promoter: bla
   8830..8882    -  misc_feature   bom (fragment): basis of mobility region from pBR322
>Addgene plasmid #104486 | pcDNA-Flag-Kdm4b-pA | addgene full sequence | sequence record 200685 | Addgene NGS Result
AAGCTACAACAAGGCAAGGCTTGACCGACAATTGCATGAAGAATCTGCTTAGGGTTAGGCGTTTTGCGCT
GCTTCGCGATGTACGGGCCAGATATACGCGTTGACATTGATTATTGACTAGTTATTAATAGTAATCAATT
ACGGGGTCATTAGTTCATAGCCCATATATGGAGTTCCGCGTTACATAACTTACGGTAAATGGCCCGCCTG
GCTGACCGCCCAACGACCCCCGCCCATTGACGTCAATAATGACGTATGTTCCCATAGTAACGCCAATAGG
GACTTTCCATTGACGTCAATGGGTGGAGTATTTACGGTAAACTGCCCACTTGGCAGTACATCAAGTGTAT
CATATGCCAAGTACGCCCCCTATTGACGTCAATGACGGTAAATGGCCCGCCTGGCATTATGCCCAGTACA
TGACCTTATGGGACTTTCCTACTTGGCAGTACATCTACGTATTAGTCATCGCTATTACCATGGTGATGCG
GTTTTGGCAGTACATCAATGGGCGTGGATAGCGGTTTGACTCACGGGGATTTCCAAGTCTCCACCCCATT
GACGTCAATGGGAGTTTGTTTTGGCACCAAAATCAACGGGACTTTCCAAAATGTCGTAACAACTCCGCCC
CATTGACGCAAATGGGCGGTAGGCGTGTACGGTGGGAGGTCTATATAAGCAGAGCTCTCTGGCTAACTAG
AGAACCCACTGCTTACTGGCTTATCGAAATTAATACGACTCACTATAGGGAGACCCAAGCTGGCTAGTTA
AGCTTATGGACTACAAAGACGATGACGACAAGGGATCCACTAGTAACGGCCGCCAGTGTGCTGGAATTGG
GTCCGAGGACCACAGCGCCCAGAACCCCAGCTGTAAGATCATGACTTTCCGCCCCACCATGGATGAATTC
AGGGACTTCAACAGATATGTGGCGTACATTGAGTCGCAGGGTGCCCACCGTGCTGGCCTGGCCAAGATCA
TTCCACCCAAGGAGTGGAAGCCACGGCAGACGTATGATGACATCGACGATGTGGTCATCCCAGCGCCTAT
TCAGCAGGTGGTGACGGGCCAGTCGGGGCTTTTCACACAGTACAACATCCAGAAGAAGGCCATGACTGTG
GGGGAGTACCGCCGCCTAGCCAATAGTGAAAAGTACTGTACCCCACGCCATCAGGACTTCGATGACTTGG
AGCGCAAGTACTGGAAGAACCTGACCTTTGTCTCACCCATCTATGGAGCTGACATCAGTGGCTCCCTGTA
CGACGATGACGTGGCGCAGTGGAACATCGGCAATCTGAGGACCATCCTAGACATGGTGGAGCGCGAATGC
GGGACCATCATTGAGGGCGTGAATACACCCTACTTGTACTTTGGCATGTGGAAGACCACGTTTGCCTGGC
ACACAGAGGACATGGACCTCTACAGCATCAACTACCTGCACTTCGGCGAGCCTAAGTCCTGGTACGCCAT
ACCACCGGAGCACGGCAAGCGCCTGGAGCGCCTGGCCATAGGCTTCTTCCCTGGGAGCTCACAGGGCTGT
GATGCCTTCCTAAGGCACAAGATGACACTCATCTCGCCCATCATCCTGAAGAAGTACGGCATCCCCTTCA
GCCGGATTACACAGGAAGCTGGGGAGTTCATGATCACGTTCCCCTATGGTTACCATGCGGGCTTCAACCA
TGGCTTTAACTGCGCTGAGTCCACTAACTTCGCCACACTGCGCTGGATCGACTATGGCAAAGTGGCCACA
CAGTGTACATGTCGAAAGGACATGGTCAAGATCTCCATGGACGTGTTTGTACGCATCCTGCAGCCCGAAC
GCTATGAGCAATGGAAGCAAGGCCGTGACCTCACAGTGCTGGACCACACGAGGCCCACAGCCCTGAGCAG
TCCTGAGCTCAGCTCCTGGAGTGCCTCGCGCACCTCCATCAAGGCCAAGCTCCTGCGCAGACAAATTAGT
GTGAAGGAGAGCAGACCCTGGAGAAAGGCTGAGGAGGAGAGGAGGCGGGAGCCGACCAGGAGGCCAGGGC
CGGCGTCACACCGGAGACGGAGCCAGCCCAAGAAGTCAAAACCTGAAGAGTCCAGGTCTCCAGGGGAAGC
CACGGCTGGGGTATCTACTCTGGATGAGGCCAGGGGCTGCTCCCGAGGAGAGGCCATGCCTGAGGACGAG
GAGGAGGAGGAGCTGCTACCTTCACAGGGCCATGAGGCCGAGGGTGTGGAAGAGGATGGCAGAGGCAAGC
CTCGGCCTACTAAGGCCAGAAATAAGAAGAAGACTCCCAGCCCGTCGTCACCCCCGTTGCTGTCTGCCCC
ACCAGCCCTATTCCCCACCGAGGAGGTCCTGAGGCCACCACCCCAACCCAAGTCTCCAGGGCCAGCTATG
GGCCCCATGGCTGCAGAGGGGGGTCCTCCACCAACACCCCTCAATGTCGTGCCTCCTGGGGCGCCAGTTG
AGGAAGCAGAGGTGCGGCCACGGCCCATTATCCCAATGCTGTACGTGTTGCCCCGCACCAGCAGCACCGA
TGGGGACAGGGAGCACTCTGCCCACGCACAGTTGGCACCCATGGAGCTGGGGCCAGAAGAGGAAAACCAG
GCCCAGGCTGGTGACTCACAGGGAACAACCCCTTTCTCTAAGCTGAAGGTGGAGATCAAAAAGAGCCGGC
GTCACCCCTTGGGTCGGCCACCCACTCGATCCCCGCTGTCTGTGGTCAAGCAGGAGGCCTCAAGTGATGA
AGAAGCCTTCCTGTTCTCAGGAGAGGATGATGTCACTGATCCTGAGGCCTTGAGATCGCTGCTGTCCCTG
CAGTGGAAGAACAAGGCGGCCAGCTTCCAAGCCGAGAGGAAGTTCAATGCGGCAGCCGCCCTCAGTGAGC
CCTACTGTGCCATCTGTACCCTCTTCTACCCCTACAGCCAGTCAGTACAGACAGAGCGGGACAGTGCTGT
CCAGCCGCCCTCCAAAAGTGGCCAGAGGACACGGCCACTGATCCCTGAGATGTGCTTCACTTCAAGTGGG
GAGAACACAGAGCCGCTGCCTGCTAACTCCTACGTCGGTGAGGACGGCACCAGTCCACTCATCTCCTGTG
CCCACTGCTGCCTGCAGGTCCATGCCAGTTGCTATGGTGTCCGGCCTGAGTTGGCCAAAGAGGGCTGGAC
ATGTTCCCGGTGTGCGGCCCACGCTTGGACTGCGGAATGCTGTTTGTGCAACCTGCGGGGGGGAGCGCTA
CAGAGGACCACAGAGCACAGGTGGATTCACGTGATCTGCGCCATTGCAGTCCCTGAGGTACGATTCCTCA
ATGTGATTGAACGCAACCCAGTGGACGTCAGTGCCATCCCTGAGCAGCGATGGAAACTGAAATGCATTTA
CTGCCGCAAGCGTATGAAGAGAGTGTCGGGTGCCTGCATCCAGTGCTCCTATGAGCACTGCTCCACATCC
TTCCATGTGACCTGTGCGCATGCTGCTGGTGTCCTCATGGAACCCGATGACTGGCCCTATGTGGTGTCCA
TCACCTGCCTCAAGCACCGGGCCAGCGGAGCAGGGGGCCAGCTCCTGCGCACAGTGTCCCTGGGCCAGAT
CGTCATCACCAAGAACCGCAATGGGCTCTACTATCGCTGCCGGGTCATTGGCACCACTGCGCAGACATTC
TACGAGGTCAACTTTGACGATGGCTCCTACAGTGACAACCTGTACCCAGAGAGCATCACGAGCAGAGACT
GCCTACGGCTAGGGCCACCTCCTGAGGGCGAGCTGGTGGAGCTTCGGTGGACAGACGGTAATCTGTACAG
AGCCAGGTTTATCTCCATGGCCACCAGCCTCATCTACCAGGTAGAGTTTGAGGATGGGTCTCAGCTGACT
GTGAAGCGTGGGGACATCTTCACACTGGAAGAGGAGCTGCCCAAGAGGGTGCGTTCCCGGCTGTCACTGA
GCACTGGCACACCACAGGAGCCCAGCTTCTCTGGAGACGATGTGAAGGCTGCCAAGCGCCCACGGGTGGC
CTCAGTGCTGGCCACCACCACTGAGGACACAGGGCGTAGCCCAGAATACCTGTCCTTCATGGAGAGCCTG
CTGCAGGCACAGGGCCGGCCTGGAGCACCCTTCTAGGGCCGCTCGACTATGGGCACCAAAGAACCTGTAA
ACGTTATCTTTTTAAATTGAATGTGCACAAATAAAAGTTTGGAAAAGAAAAAAAAAAAAAAAAAAAAAAA
AAAAAAAAAAAAAAAAAAAAAAAAAAAAAAAAAAAAAAAAAAAAAAAAAAAAAAAAAAAATACGCATCAT
ACGCTGTGGCGTACCTCGAGTCTAGAGGGCCCTTCGAACAAAAACTCATCTCAGAAGAGGATCTGAATAT
GCATACCGGTCATCATCACCATCACCATTGAGTTTAAACCCGCTGATCAGCCTCGACTGTGCCTTCTAGT
TGCCAGCCATCTGTTGTTTGCCCCTCCCCCGTGCCTTCCTTGACCCTGGAAGGTGCCACTCCCACTGTCC
TTTCCTAATAAAATGAGGAAATTGCATCGCATTGTCTGAGTAGGTGTCATTCTATTCTGGGGGGTGGGGT
GGGGCAGGACAGCAAGGGGGAGGATTGGGAAGACAATAGCAGGCATGCTGGGGATGCGGTGGGCTCTATG
GCTTCTGAGGCGGAAAGAACCAGCTGGGGCTCTAGGGGGTATCCCC
[124 nt withheld, positions 4667-4790]
C
[91 nt withheld, positions 4792-4882]
A
[49 nt withheld, positions 4884-4932]
CCTTTGACGTTGGAGTCCACGTTCTTT
[37 nt withheld, positions 4960-4996]
ACCCTATCTCGGTCTATTCTTTTGATTTATAAGGGATTTTGCCGATTTCGGCCTATTGGTTAAAAAATGA
GCTGATTTAACAAAAATTTAACGCGAATTAATTCTGTGGAATGTGTGTCAGTTAGGGTGTGGAAAGTCCC
CAGGCTCCCCAGCAGGCAGAAGTATGCAAAGCATGCATCTCAATTAGTCAGCAACCAGGTGTGGAAAGTC
CCCAGGCTCCCCAGCAGGCAGAAGTATGCAAAGCATGCATCTCAATTAGTCAGCAACCATAGTCCCGCCC
CTAACTCCGCCCATCCCGCCCCTAACTCCGCCCAGTTCCGCCCATTCTCCGCCCCATGGCTGACTAATTT
TTTTTATTTATGCAGAGGCCGAGGCCGCCTCTGCCTCTGAGCTATTCCAGAAGTAGTGAGGAGGCTTTTT
TGGAGGCCTAGGCTTTTGCAAAAAGCTCCCGGGAGCTTGTATATCCATTTTCGGATCTGATCAAGAGACA
GGATGAGGATCGTTTCGCATGATTGAACAAGATGGATTGCACGCAGGTTCTCCGGCCGCTTGGGTGGAGA
GGCTATTCGGCTATGACTGGGCACAACAGACAATCGGCTGCTCTGATGCCGCCGTGTTCCGGCTGTCAGC
GCAGGGGCGCCCGGTTCTTTTTGTCAAGACCGACCTGTCCGGTGCCCTGAATGAACTGCAGGACGAGGCA
GCGCGGCTATCGTGGCTGGCCACGACGGGCGTTCCTTGCGCAGCTGTGCTCGACGTTGTCACTGAAGCGG
GAAGGGACTGGCTGCTATTGGGCGAAGTGCCGGGGCAGGATCTCCTGTCATCTCACCTTGCTCCTGCCGA
GAAAGTATCCATCATGGCTGATGCAATGCGGCGGCTGCATACGCTTGATCCGGCTACCTGCCCATTCGAC
CACCAAGCGAAACATCGCATCGAGCGAGCACGTACTCGGATGGAAGCCGGTCTTGTCGATCAGGATGATC
TGGACGAAGAGCATCAGGGGCTCGCGCCAGCCGAACTGTTCGCCAGGCTCAAGGCGCGCATGCCCGACGG
CGAGGATCTCGTCGTGACCCATGGCGATGCCTGCTTGCCGAATATCATGGTGGAAAATGGCCGCTTTTCT
GGATTCATCGACTGTGGCCGGCTGGGTGTGGCGGACCGCTATCAGGACATAGCGTTGGCTACCCGTGATA
TTGCTGAAGAGCTTGGCGGCGAATGGGCTGACCGCTTCCTCGTGCTTTACGGTATCGCCGCTCCCGATTC
GCAGCGCATCGCCTTCTATCGCCTTCTTGACGAGTTCTTCTGAGCGGGACTCTGGGGTTCGCGAAATGAC
CGACCAAGCGACGCCCAACCTGCCATCACGAGATTTCGATTCCACCGCCGCCTTCTATGAAAGGTTGGGC
TTCGGAATCGTTTTCCGGGACGCCGGCTGGATGATCCTCCAGCGCGGGGATCTCATGCTGGAGTTCTTCG
CCCACCCCAACTTGTTTATTGCAGCTTATAATGGTTACAAATAAAGCAATAGCATCACAAATTTCACAAA
TAAAGCATTTTTTTCACTGCATTCTAGTTGTGGTTTGTCCAAACTCATCAATGTATCTTATCATGTCTGT
ATACCGTCGACCTCTAGCTAGAGCTTGGCGTAATCATGGTCATAGCTGTTTCCTGTGTGAAATTGTTATC
CGCTCACAATTCCACACAACATACGAGCCGGAAGCATAAAGTGTAAAGCCTGGGGTGCCTAATGAGTGAG
CTAACTCACATTAATTGCGTTGCGCTCACTGCCCGCTTTCCAGTCGGGAAACCTGTCGTGCCAGCTGCAT
TAATGAATCGGCCAACGCGCGGGGAGAGGCGGTTTGCGTATTGGGCGCTCTTCCGCTTCCTCGCTCACTG
ACTCGCTGCGCTCGGTCGTTCGGCTGCGGCGAGCGGTATCAGCTCACTCAAAGGCGGTAATACGGTTATC
CACAGAATCAGGGGATAACGCAGGAAAGAACATGTGAGCAAAAGGCCAGCAAAAGGCCAGGAACCGTAAA
AAGGCCGCGTTGCTGGCGTTTTTCCATAGGCTCCGCCCCCCTGACGAGCATCACAAAAATCGACGCTCAA
GTCAGAGGTGGCGAAACCCGACAGGACTATAAAGATACCAGGCGTTTCCCCCTGGAAGCTCCCTCGTGCG
CTCTCCTGTTCCGACCCTGCCGCTTACCGGATACCTGTCCGCCTTTCTCCCTTCGGGAAGCGTGGCGCTT
TCTCATAGCTCACGCTGTAGGTATCTCAGTTCGGTGTAGGTCGTTCGCTCCAAGCTGGGCTGTGTGCACG
AACCCCCCGTTCAGCCCGACCGCTGCGCCTTATCCGGTAACTATCGTCTTGAGTCCAACCCGGTAAGACA
CGACTTATCGCCACTGGCAGCAGCCACTGGTAACAGGATTAGCAGAGCGAGGTATGTAGGCGGTGCTACA
GAGTTCTTGAAGTGGTGGCCTAACTACGGCTACACTAGAAGAACAGTATTTGGTATCTGCGCTCTGCTGA
AGCCAGTTACCTTCGGAAAAAGAGTTGGTAGCTCTTGATCCGGCAAACAAACCACCGCTGGTAGCGGTGG
TTTTTTTGTTTGCAAGCAGCAGATTACGCGCAGAAAAAAAGGATCTCAAGAAGATCCTTTGATCTTTTCT
ACGGGGTCTGACGCTCAGTGGAACGAAAACTCACGTTAAGGGATTTTGGTCATGAGATTATCAAAAAGGA
TCTTCACCTAGATCCTTTTAAATTAAAAATGAAGTTTTAAATCAATCTAAAGTATATATGAGTAAACTTG
GTCTGACAGTTACCAATGCTTAATCAGTGAGGCACCTATCTCAGCGATCTGTCTATTTCGTTCATCCATA
GTTGCCTGACTCCCCGTCGTGTAGATAACTACGATACGGGAGGGCTTACCATCTGGCCCCAGTGCTGCAA
TGATACCGCGAGACCCACGCTCACCGGCTCCAGATTTATCAGCAATAAACCAGCCAGCCGGAAGGGCCGA
GCGCAGAAGTGGTCCTGCAACTTTATCCGCCTCCATCCAGTCTATTAATTGTTGCCGGGAAGCTAGAGTA
AGTAGTTCGCCAGTTAATAGTTTGCGCAACGTTGTTGCCATTGCTACAGGCATCGTGGTGTCACGCTCGT
CGTTTGGTATGGCTTCATTCAGCTCCGGTTCCCAACGATCAAGGCGAGTTACATGATCCCCCATGTTGTG
CAAAAAAGCGGTTAGCTCCTTCGGTCCTCCGATCGTTGTCAGAAGTAAGTTGGCCGCAGTGTTATCACTC
ATGGTTATGGCAGCACTGCATAATTCTCTTACTGTCATGCCATCCGTAAGATGCTTTTCTGTGACTGGTG
AGTACTCAACCAAGTCATTCTGAGAATAGTGTATGCGGCGACCGAGTTGCTCTTGCCCGGCGTCAATACG
GGATAATACCGCGCCACATAGCAGAACTTTAAAAGTGCTCATCATTGGAAAACGTTCTTCGGGGCGAAAA
CTCTCAAGGATCTTACCGCTGTTGAGATCCAGTTCGATGTAACCCACTCGTGCACCCAACTGATCTTCAG
CATCTTTTACTTTCACCAGCGTTTCTGGGTGAGCAAAAACAGGAAGGCAAAATGCCGCAAAAAAGGGAAT
AAGGGCGACACGGAAATGTTGAATACTCATACTCTTCCTTTTTCAATATTATTGAAGCATTTATCAGGGT
TATTGTCTCATGAGCGGATACATATTTGAATGTATTTAGAAAAATAAACAAATAGGGGTTCCGCGCACAT
TTCCCCGAAAAGTGCCACCTGACGTCGACGGATCGGGAGATCTCCCGATCCCCTATGGTGCACTCTCAGT
ACAATCTGCTCTGATGCCGCATAGTTAAGCCAGTATCTGCTCCCTGCTTGTGTGTTGGAGGTCGCTGAGT
AGTGCGCGAGCAAAATTT
